Addgene plasmid #183049: pLenti_CMV: Flag-Antares_SV40:PuroR
Purpose: Expresses FLAG-tagged Antares in mammalian cells.
Depositing lab: Antonio Amelio. Depositing organization: University of North Carolina at Chapel Hill. Publication: Multiplexed bioluminescence microscopy via phasor analysis. Yao Z, Brennan CK, Scipioni L, Chen H, Ng KK, Tedeschi G, Parag-Sharma K, Amelio AL, Gratton E, Digman MA, Prescher JA. Nat Methods. 2022 Jul;19(7):893-898. doi: 10.1038/s41592-022-01529-9. Epub 2022 Jun 23. PubMed 35739310.
Backbone
  Vector backbone: pLenti
  Vector type: Mammalian Expression, Lentiviral
  Selectable markers: Puromycin
Growth in bacteria
  Bacterial resistance: Ampicillin, 100 μg/mL
  Growth temperature: 37°C
  Growth strain: NEB Stable
  Copy number: High Copy
Gene/Insert
  Gene/Insert name: Antares BRET reporter
  Species: Synthetic
  Insert size (bp): 1905
  Promoter: CMV
  Tag / fusion protein: FLAG (N terminal on insert)
  Cloning method: Restriction Enzyme; 5′ cloning site XbaI (unknown if destroyed); 3′ cloning site BamHI (unknown if destroyed)
  Sequencing primers: 5′ CMV
Terms and licenses: Academic/Nonprofit Terms; Industry Terms: Not Available to Industry
How to cite: pLenti_CMV: Flag-Antares_SV40:PuroR was a gift from Antonio Amelio (Addgene plasmid # 183049 ; http://n2t.net/addgene:183049 ; RRID:Addgene_183049)
