[The description below was written by a language model from this plasmid's Addgene catalogue record and pLannotate feature annotations shown in this document.]
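Description:
pLenti_CMV: Flag-Antares_SV40:PuroR is a 9.6 kb lentiviral transfer plasmid for expressing an N-terminally FLAG-tagged Antares bioluminescent reporter in mammalian cells. It is maintained in E. coli through a high-copy ColE1/pUC-type origin with ampicillin resistance (AmpR), and it also carries an f1 origin and remnants of a lac/lacZα cloning region flanked by T3 and T7 promoters. The viral portion has a third-generation, self-inactivating layout. An RSV promoter replaces the U3 region of a truncated HIV-1 5′ LTR to drive genomic RNA production in packaging cells. This is followed by the Ψ packaging signal with a partial gag sequence, the Rev response element for Rev-dependent nuclear export, and the cPPT/CTS. The genome ends in a WPRE, which boosts transcript stability and expression, and a ΔU3 3′ LTR that inactivates LTR promoter activity after integration. An SV40 poly(A) signal and SV40 origin lie downstream of the 3′ LTR.

Between the cPPT and WPRE are two expression units. The CMV enhancer/promoter drives the synthetic Antares insert of about 1.9 kb, cloned between XbaI and BamHI sites. Antares is described in the record as a BRET reporter, in which light-producing luciferase activity transfers energy to fused fluorescent protein domains to shift emission. The automated annotation labels this open reading frame as fragments of cp-mKate, RCaMP and mNectarine; these are most likely homology matches to the reporter's fluorescent protein portions rather than distinct parts. A separate SV40 promoter expresses puromycin N-acetyltransferase, allowing selection of stably transduced cells. The associated publication concerns multiplexed bioluminescence microscopy, consistent with use in generating reporter-labelled cell lines for imaging.
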