Features (pLannotate 1.2.2; 32 found; start..end, strand, type, name):
      1..121     +  rep_origin     RSF ori (fragment): Plasmids containing the RSF 1030 origin of replication can be propagated in E. coli cells that contain additional plasmids with compatible origins.
    123..215     +  CDS            lacI (fragment): lac repressor; lacI; The lac repressor binds to the lac operator to inhibit transcription in E. coli. This inhibition can be relieved by adding lactose or isopropyl-β-D-thiogalactopyranoside (IPTG).
    228..249     +  protein_bind   CAP binding site: CAP binding activates transcription in the presence of cAMP. E. coli catabolite activator protein
    264..294     +  promoter       lac promoter: promoter for the E. coli lac operon
    302..318     +  protein_bind   lac operator: The lac repressor binds to the lac operator to inhibit transcription in E. coli. This inhibition can be relieved by adding lactose or isopropyl-β-D-thiogalactopyranoside (IPTG). lac repressor encoded by lacI
    363..381     +  promoter       T3 promoter: promoter for bacteriophage T3 RNA polymerase
    409..635     +  promoter       RSV promoter: Rous sarcoma virus enhancer/promoter
    636..816     +  LTR            5' LTR (truncated): truncated 5' long terminal repeat (LTR) from HIV-1
    863..988     +  misc_feature   HIV-1 Ψ: packaging signal of human immunodeficiency virus type 1
    972..1335    +  CDS            HIV-1 gag (fragment): gag protein from human immunodeficiency virus 1; gag
   1481..1714    +  misc_feature   RRE: The Rev response element (RRE) of HIV-1 allows for Rev-dependent mRNA export from the nucleus to the cytoplasm.
   2091..2191    +  CDS            Rev (fragment): human immunodeficiency virus 1 (HIV-1) Rev protein; rev; enhances nuclear export of unspliced and incompletely spliced viral mRNAs
   2210..2326    +  misc_feature   cPPT/CTS: central polypurine tract and central termination sequence of HIV-1
   2349..2652    +  enhancer       CMV enhancer: human cytomegalovirus immediate early enhancer
   2653..2856    +  promoter       CMV promoter: human cytomegalovirus (CMV) immediate early promoter
   2939..2959    +  CDS            FLAG (fragment): FLAG® epitope tag, followed by an enterokinase cleavage site
   2975..3463    +  CDS            cp-mKate (fragment): cp-mKate is a basic (constitutively fluorescent) red fluorescent protein published in 2011, derived from Entacmaea quadricolor.
   3398..4819    +  CDS            RCaMP: RCaMP is a basic (constitutively fluorescent) red fluorescent protein published in 2013, derived from Entacmaea quadricolor.
   4817..4840    +  CDS            mNectarine (fragment): pH-sensitive monomeric red fluorescent protein derived from DsRed and mTangerine (Johnson et al., 2009) mammalian codon-optimized
   4888..5217    +  promoter       SV40 promoter: SV40 enhancer and early promoter
   5227..5826    +  CDS            PuroR: puromycin N-acetyltransferase; pac from Streptomyces alboniger; confers resistance to puromycin
   5893..6481    +  misc_feature   WPRE: woodchuck hepatitis virus posttranscriptional regulatory element
   6498..6566    +  CDS            nef (fragment): NEF_HV1Z2 - Experimental evidence at protein level: Swiss-Prot protein existence level 1. Extracellular Nef protein targets CD4(+) T-lymphocytes for apoptosis by interacting with CXCR4 surface receptors. From Human immunodeficiency virus type 1 group M subtype D (isolate Z2/CDC-Z34) (HIV-1).
   6568..6801    +  LTR            3' LTR (ΔU3): self-inactivating 3' long terminal repeat (LTR) from HIV-1
   6873..6994    +  polyA_signal   SV40 poly(A) signal: SV40 polyadenylation signal
   7034..7169    +  rep_origin     SV40 ori: SV40 origin of replication
   7190..7208    -  promoter       T7 promoter: promoter for bacteriophage T7 RNA polymerase
   7216..7371    +  CDS            lacZα (fragment): LacZα fragment of β-galactosidase; lacZ fragment
   7376..7804    +  rep_origin     f1 ori (sequence partly withheld): f1 bacteriophage origin of replication; arrow indicates direction of (+) strand synthesis
   7857..7961    +  promoter       AmpR promoter: bla
   7962..8822    +  CDS            AmpR: β-lactamase; bla; confers resistance to ampicillin, carbenicillin, and related antibiotics
   8993..9581    +  rep_origin     ori: high-copy-number ColE1/pMB1/pBR322/pUC origin of replication
>Addgene plasmid #183049 | pLenti_CMV: Flag-Antares_SV40:PuroR | addgene full sequence | sequence record 359590 | Addgene NGS Result
TTCTTTCCTGCGTTATCCCCTGATTCTGTGGATAACCGTATTACCGCCTTTGAGTGAGCTGATACCGCTC
GCCGCAGCCGAACGACCGAGCGCAGCGAGTCAGTGAGCGAGGAAGCGGAAGAGCGCCCAATACGCAAACC
GCCTCTCCCCGCGCGTTGGCCGATTCATTAATGCAGCTGGCACGACAGGTTTCCCGACTGGAAAGCGGGC
AGTGAGCGCAACGCAATTAATGTGAGTTAGCTCACTCATTAGGCACCCCAGGCTTTACACTTTATGCTTC
CGGCTCGTATGTTGTGTGGAATTGTGAGCGGATAACAATTTCACACAGGAAACAGCTATGACCATGATTA
CGCCAAGCGCGCAATTAACCCTCACTAAAGGGAACAAAAGCTGGAGCTGCAAGCTTAATGTAGTCTTATG
CAATACTCTTGTAGTCTTGCAACATGGTAACGATGAGTTAGCAACATGCCTTACAAGGAGAGAAAAAGCA
CCGTGCATGCCGATTGGTGGAAGTAAGGTGGTACGATCGTGCCTTATTAGGAAGGCAACAGACGGGTCTG
ACATGGATTGGACGAACCACTGAATTGCCGCATTGCAGAGATATTGTATTTAAGTGCCTAGCTCGATACA
TAAACGGGTCTCTCTGGTTAGACCAGATCTGAGCCTGGGAGCTCTCTGGCTAACTAGGGAACCCACTGCT
TAAGCCTCAATAAAGCTTGCCTTGAGTGCTTCAAGTAGTGTGTGCCCGTCTGTTGTGTGACTCTGGTAAC
TAGAGATCCCTCAGACCCTTTTAGTCAGTGTGGAAAATCTCTAGCAGTGGCGCCCGAACAGGGACTTGAA
AGCGAAAGGGAAACCAGAGGAGCTCTCTCGACGCAGGACTCGGCTTGCTGAAGCGCGCACGGCAAGAGGC
GAGGGGCGGCGACTGGTGAGTACGCCAAAAATTTTGACTAGCGGAGGCTAGAAGGAGAGAGATGGGTGCG
AGAGCGTCAGTATTAAGCGGGGGAGAATTAGATCGCGATGGGAAAAAATTCGGTTAAGGCCAGGGGGAAA
GAAAAAATATAAATTAAAACATATAGTATGGGCAAGCAGGGAGCTAGAACGATTCGCAGTTAATCCTGGC
CTGTTAGAAACATCAGAAGGCTGTAGACAAATACTGGGACAGCTACAACCATCCCTTCAGACAGGATCAG
AAGAACTTAGATCATTATATAATACAGTAGCAACCCTCTATTGTGTGCATCAAAGGATAGAGATAAAAGA
CACCAAGGAAGCTTTAGACAAGATAGAGGAAGAGCAAAACAAAAGTAAGACCACCGCACAGCAAGCGGCC
GCTGATCTTCAGACCTGGAGGAGGAGATATGAGGGACAATTGGAGAAGTGAATTATATAAATATAAAGTA
GTAAAAATTGAACCATTAGGAGTAGCACCCACCAAGGCAAAGAGAAGAGTGGTGCAGAGAGAAAAAAGAG
CAGTGGGAATAGGAGCTTTGTTCCTTGGGTTCTTGGGAGCAGCAGGAAGCACTATGGGCGCAGCGTCAAT
GACGCTGACGGTACAGGCCAGACAATTATTGTCTGGTATAGTGCAGCAGCAGAACAATTTGCTGAGGGCT
ATTGAGGCGCAACAGCATCTGTTGCAACTCACAGTCTGGGGCATCAAGCAGCTCCAGGCAAGAATCCTGG
CTGTGGAAAGATACCTAAAGGATCAACAGCTCCTGGGGATTTGGGGTTGCTCTGGAAAACTCATTTGCAC
CACTGCTGTGCCTTGGAATGCTAGTTGGAGTAATAAATCTCTGGAACAGATTTGGAATCACACGACCTGG
ATGGAGTGGGACAGAGAAATTAACAATTACACAAGCTTAATACACTCCTTAATTGAAGAATCGCAAAACC
AGCAAGAAAAGAATGAACAAGAATTATTGGAATTAGATAAATGGGCAAGTTTGTGGAATTGGTTTAACAT
AACAAATTGGCTGTGGTATATAAAATTATTCATAATGATAGTAGGAGGCTTGGTAGGTTTAAGAATAGTT
TTTGCTGTACTTTCTATAGTGAATAGAGTTAGGCAGGGATATTCACCATTATCGTTTCAGACCCACCTCC
CAACCCCGAGGGGACCCGACAGGCCCGAAGGAATAGAAGAAGAAGGTGGAGAGAGAGACAGAGACAGATC
CATTCGATTAGTGAACGGATCTCGACGGTATCGGTTAACTTTTAAAAGAAAAGGGGGGATTGGGGGGTAC
AGTGCAGGGGAAAGAATAGTAGACATAATAGCAACAGACATACAAACTAAAGAATTACAAAAACAAATTA
CAAAATTCAAAATTTTATCGATAAGCTTGGGAGTTCCGCGTTACATAACTTACGGTAAATGGCCCGCCTG
GCTGACCGCCCAACGACCCCCGCCCATTGACGTCAATAATGACGTATGTTCCCATAGTAACGCCAATAGG
GACTTTCCATTGACGTCAATGGGTGGAGTATTTACGGTAAACTGCCCACTTGGCAGTACATCAAGTGTAT
CATATGCCAAGTACGCCCCCTATTGACGTCAATGACGGTAAATGGCCCGCCTGGCATTATGCCCAGTACA
TGACCTTATGGGACTTTCCTACTTGGCAGTACATCTACGTATTAGTCATCGCTATTACCATGGTGATGCG
GTTTTGGCAGTACATCAATGGGCGTGGATAGCGGTTTGACTCACGGGGATTTCCAAGTCTCCACCCCATT
GACGTCAATGGGAGTTTGTTTTGGCACCAAAATCAACGGGACTTTCCAAAATGTCGTAACAACTCCGCCC
CATTGACGCAAATGGGCGGTAGGCGTGTACGGTGGGAGGTCTATATAAGCAGAGCTCGTTTAGTGAACCG
TCAGATCGCCTGGAGACGCCATCCACGCTGTTTTGACCTCCATAGAAGACACCGACTCTAGAATGGACTA
CAAGGACGACGATGACAAGGTGAGCAAGGGCGAGGAGCTGATCAAGGAGAACATGAGAAGCAAGCTGTAC
CTGGAAGGCAGCGTGAACGGCCACCAGTTCAAGTGCACCCACGAAGGGGAGGGCAAGCCCTACGAGGGCA
AGCAGACCAACAGGATCAAGGTGGTGGAGGGAGGCCCCCTGCCGTTCGCATTCGACATCCTGGCCACCCA
CTTTATGTACGGGAGCAAGGTGTTCATCAAGTACCCCGCCGACCTCCCCGATTATTTTAAGCAGTCCTTC
CCTGAGGGCTTCACATGGGAGAGAGTCATGGTGTTCGAAGACGGGGGCGTGCTGACCGCCACCCAGGACA
CCAGCCTCCAGGACGGCGAGCTCATCTACAACGTCAAGGTCAGAGGGGTGAACTTCCCAGCCAACGGCCC
CGTGATGCAGAAGAAAACACTGGGCTGGGAGCCCAGCACCGAGACCATGTACCCCGCTGACGGCGGCCTG
GAAGGCAGATGCGACAAGGCCCTGAAGCTCGTGGGCGGGGGCCACCTGCACGTCAACTTCAAGACCACAT
ACAAGTCCAAGAAACCCGTGAAGATGCCCGGCGTCCACTACGTGGACCGCAGACTGGAAAGAATCAAGGA
GGCCGACAACGAGACCTACGTCGAGCAGTACGAGCACGCTGTGGCCAGATACTCCAACCTGGGCGGAGGC
TTCACACTCGAAGATTTCGTTGGGGACTGGCGACAGACAGCCGGCTACAACCTGGACCAAGTCCTTGAAC
AGGGAGGTGTGTCCAGTTTGTTTCAGAATCTCGGGGTGTCCGTAACTCCGATCCAAAGGATTGTCCTGAG
CGGTGAAAATGGGCTGAAGATCGACATCCATGTCATCATCCCGTATGAAGGTCTGAGCGGCGACCAAATG
GGCCAGATCGAAAAAATTTTTAAGGTGGTGTACCCTGTGGATGATCATCACTTTAAGGTGATCCTGCACT
ATGGCACACTGGTAATCGACGGGGTTACGCCGAACATGATCGACTATTTCGGACGGCCGTATGAAGGCAT
CGCCGTGTTCGACGGCAAAAAGATCACTGTAACAGGGACCCTGTGGAACGGCAACAAAATTATCGACGAG
CGCCTGATCAACCCCGACGGCTCCCTGCTGTTCCGAGTAACCATCAACGGAGTGACCGGCTGGCGGCTGT
GCGAACGCATTCTGGCGAGGCACGAGCTGATCAAGGAGAACATGAGAAGCAAGCTGTACCTGGAAGGCAG
CGTGAACGGCCACCAGTTCAAGTGCACCCACGAAGGGGAGGGCAAGCCCTACGAGGGCAAGCAGACCAAC
AGGATCAAGGTGGTGGAGGGAGGCCCCCTGCCGTTCGCATTCGACATCCTGGCCACCCACTTTATGTACG
GGAGCAAGGTGTTCATCAAGTACCCCGCCGACCTCCCCGATTATTTTAAGCAGTCCTTCCCTGAGGGCTT
CACATGGGAGAGAGTCATGGTGTTCGAAGACGGGGGCGTGCTGACCGCCACCCAGGACACCAGCCTCCAG
GACGGCGAGCTCATCTACAACGTCAAGGTCAGAGGGGTGAACTTCCCAGCCAACGGCCCCGTGATGCAGA
AGAAAACACTGGGCTGGGAGCCCAGCACCGAGACCATGTACCCCGCTGACGGCGGCCTGGAAGGCAGATG
CGACAAGGCCCTGAAGCTCGTGGGCGGGGGCCACCTGCACGTCAACTTCAAGACCACATACAAGTCCAAG
AAACCCGTGAAGATGCCCGGCGTCCACTACGTGGACCGCAGACTGGAAAGAATCAAGGAGGCCGACAACG
AGACCTACGTCGAGCAGTACGAGCACGCTGTGGCCAGATACTCCAACCTGGGCGGAGGCATGGACGAGCT
GTACAAGTAAGGATCCGGACTAGTTAACGCGTCGACCAGTGGTCGACCCTGTGGAATGTGTGTCAGTTAG
GGTGTGGAAAGTCCCCAGGCTCCCCAGCAGGCAGAAGTATGCAAAGCATGCATCTCAATTAGTCAGCAAC
CAGGTGTGGAAAGTCCCCAGGCTCCCCAGCAGGCAGAAGTATGCAAAGCATGCATCTCAATTAGTCAGCA
ACCATAGTCCCGCCCCTAACTCCGCCCATCCCGCCCCTAACTCCGCCCAGTTCCGCCCATTCTCCGCCCC
ATGGCTGACTAATTTTTTTTATTTATGCAGAGGCCGAGGCCGCCTCGGCCTCTGAGCTATTCCAGAAGTA
GTGAGGAGGCTTTTTTGGAGGCCTAGGCTTTTGCAAAAAGCTTACCATGACCGAGTACAAGCCCACGGTG
CGCCTCGCCACCCGCGACGACGTCCCCAGGGCCGTACGCACCCTCGCCGCCGCGTTCGCCGACTACCCCG
CCACGCGCCACACCGTCGATCCGGACCGCCACATCGAGCGGGTCACCGAGCTGCAAGAACTCTTCCTCAC
GCGCGTCGGGCTCGACATCGGCAAGGTGTGGGTCGCGGACGACGGCGCCGCGGTGGCGGTCTGGACCACG
CCGGAGAGCGTCGAAGCGGGGGCGGTGTTCGCCGAGATCGGCCCGCGCATGGCCGAGTTGAGCGGTTCCC
GGCTGGCCGCGCAGCAACAGATGGAAGGCCTCCTGGCGCCGCACCGGCCCAAGGAGCCCGCGTGGTTCCT
GGCCACCGTCGGCGTCTCGCCCGACCACCAGGGCAAGGGTCTGGGCAGCGCCGTCGTGCTCCCCGGAGTG
GAGGCGGCCGAGCGCGCCGGGGTGCCCGCCTTCCTGGAGACCTCCGCGCCCCGCAACCTCCCCTTCTACG
AGCGGCTCGGCTTCACCGTCACCGCCGACGTCGAGGTGCCCGAAGGACCGCGCACCTGGTGCATGACCCG
CAAGCCCGGTGCCTGACGCCCGCCCCACGACCCGCAGCGCCCGACCGAAAGGAGCGCACGACCCCATGCA
TCGCCAGTCGACAATCAACCTCTGGATTACAAAATTTGTGAAAGATTGACTGGTATTCTTAACTATGTTG
CTCCTTTTACGCTATGTGGATACGCTGCTTTAATGCCTTTGTATCATGCTATTGCTTCCCGTATGGCTTT
CATTTTCTCCTCCTTGTATAAATCCTGGTTGCTGTCTCTTTATGAGGAGTTGTGGCCCGTTGTCAGGCAA
CGTGGCGTGGTGTGCACTGTGTTTGCTGACGCAACCCCCACTGGTTGGGGCATTGCCACCACCTGTCAGC
TCCTTTCCGGGACTTTCGCTTTCCCCCTCCCTATTGCCACGGCGGAACTCATCGCCGCCTGCCTTGCCCG
CTGCTGGACAGGGGCTCGGCTGTTGGGCACTGACAATTCCGTGGTGTTGTCGGGGAAGCTGACGTCCTTT
CCATGGCTGCTCGCCTGTGTTGCCACCTGGATTCTGCGCGGGACGTCCTTCTGCTACGTCCCTTCGGCCC
TCAATCCAGCGGACCTTCCTTCCCGCGGCCTGCTGCCGGCTCTGCGGCCTCTTCCGCGTCTTCGCCTTCG
CCCTCAGACGAGTCGGATCTCCCTTTGGGCCGCCTCCCCGCCTGGAATTCGAGCTCGGTACCTTTAAGAC
CAATGACTTACAAGGCAGCTGTAGATCTTAGCCACTTTTTAAAAGAAAAGGGGGGACTGGAAGGGCTAAT
TCACTCCCAACGAAGACAAGATCTGCTTTTTGCTTGTACTGGGTCTCTCTGGTTAGACCAGATCTGAGCC
TGGGAGCTCTCTGGCTAACTAGGGAACCCACTGCTTAAGCCTCAATAAAGCTTGCCTTGAGTGCTTCAAG
TAGTGTGTGCCCGTCTGTTGTGTGACTCTGGTAACTAGAGATCCCTCAGACCCTTTTAGTCAGTGTGGAA
AATCTCTAGCAGTAGTAGTTCATGTCATCTTATTATTCAGTATTTATAACTTGCAAAGAAATGAATATCA
GAGAGTGAGAGGAACTTGTTTATTGCAGCTTATAATGGTTACAAATAAAGCAATAGCATCACAAATTTCA
CAAATAAAGCATTTTTTTCACTGCATTCTAGTTGTGGTTTGTCCAAACTCATCAATGTATCTTATCATGT
CTGGCTCTAGCTATCCCGCCCCTAACTCCGCCCATCCCGCCCCTAACTCCGCCCAGTTCCGCCCATTCTC
CGCCCCATGGCTGACTAATTTTTTTTATTTATGCAGAGGCCGAGGCCGCCTCGGCCTCTGAGCTATTCCA
GAAGTAGTGAGGAGGCTTTTTTGGAGGCCTAGGGACGTACCCAATTCGCCCTATAGTGAGTCGTATTACG
CGCGCTCACTGGCCGTCGTTTTACAACGTCGTGACTGGGAAAACCCTGGCGTTACCCAACTTAATCGCCT
TGCAGCACATCCCCCTTTCGCCAGCTGGCGTAATAGCGAAGAGGCCCGCACCGATCGCCCTTCCCAACAG
TTGCGCAGCCTGAATGGCGAATGGG
[124 nt withheld, positions 7376-7499]
C
[91 nt withheld, positions 7501-7591]
A
[49 nt withheld, positions 7593-7641]
CCTTTGACGTTGGAGTCCACGTTCTTT
[37 nt withheld, positions 7669-7705]
ACCCTATCTCGGTCTATTCTTTTGATTTATAAGGGATTTTGCCGATTTCGGCCTATTGGTTAAAAAATGA
GCTGATTTAACAAAAATTTAACGCGAATTTTAACAAAATATTAACGCTTACAATTTAGGTGGCACTTTTC
GGGGAAATGTGCGCGGAACCCCTATTTGTTTATTTTTCTAAATACATTCAAATATGTATCCGCTCATGAG
ACAATAACCCTGATAAATGCTTCAATAATATTGAAAAAGGAAGAGTATGAGTATTCAACATTTCCGTGTC
GCCCTTATTCCCTTTTTTGCGGCATTTTGCCTTCCTGTTTTTGCTCACCCAGAAACGCTGGTGAAAGTAA
AAGATGCTGAAGATCAGTTGGGTGCACGAGTGGGTTACATCGAACTGGATCTCAACAGCGGTAAGATCCT
TGAGAGTTTTCGCCCCGAAGAACGTTTTCCAATGATGAGCACTTTTAAAGTTCTGCTATGTGGCGCGGTA
TTATCCCGTATTGACGCCGGGCAAGAGCAACTCGGTCGCCGCATACACTATTCTCAGAATGACTTGGTTG
AGTACTCACCAGTCACAGAAAAGCATCTTACGGATGGCATGACAGTAAGAGAATTATGCAGTGCTGCCAT
AACCATGAGTGATAACACTGCGGCCAACTTACTTCTGACAACGATCGGAGGACCGAAGGAGCTAACCGCT
TTTTTGCACAACATGGGGGATCATGTAACTCGCCTTGATCGTTGGGAACCGGAGCTGAATGAAGCCATAC
CAAACGACGAGCGTGACACCACGATGCCTGTAGCAATGGCAACAACGTTGCGCAAACTATTAACTGGCGA
ACTACTTACTCTAGCTTCCCGGCAACAATTAATAGACTGGATGGAGGCGGATAAAGTTGCAGGACCACTT
CTGCGCTCGGCCCTTCCGGCTGGCTGGTTTATTGCTGATAAATCTGGAGCCGGTGAGCGTGGGTCTCGCG
GTATCATTGCAGCACTGGGGCCAGATGGTAAGCCCTCCCGTATCGTAGTTATCTACACGACGGGGAGTCA
GGCAACTATGGATGAACGAAATAGACAGATCGCTGAGATAGGTGCCTCACTGATTAAGCATTGGTAACTG
TCAGACCAAGTTTACTCATATATACTTTAGATTGATTTAAAACTTCATTTTTAATTTAAAAGGATCTAGG
TGAAGATCCTTTTTGATAATCTCATGACCAAAATCCCTTAACGTGAGTTTTCGTTCCACTGAGCGTCAGA
CCCCGTAGAAAAGATCAAAGGATCTTCTTGAGATCCTTTTTTTCTGCGCGTAATCTGCTGCTTGCAAACA
AAAAAACCACCGCTACCAGCGGTGGTTTGTTTGCCGGATCAAGAGCTACCAACTCTTTTTCCGAAGGTAA
CTGGCTTCAGCAGAGCGCAGATACCAAATACTGTTCTTCTAGTGTAGCCGTAGTTAGGCCACCACTTCAA
GAACTCTGTAGCACCGCCTACATACCTCGCTCTGCTAATCCTGTTACCAGTGGCTGCTGCCAGTGGCGAT
AAGTCGTGTCTTACCGGGTTGGACTCAAGACGATAGTTACCGGATAAGGCGCAGCGGTCGGGCTGAACGG
GGGGTTCGTGCACACAGCCCAGCTTGGAGCGAACGACCTACACCGAACTGAGATACCTACAGCGTGAGCT
ATGAGAAAGCGCCACGCTTCCCGAAGGGAGAAAGGCGGACAGGTATCCGGTAAGCGGCAGGGTCGGAACA
GGAGAGCGCACGAGGGAGCTTCCAGGGGGAAACGCCTGGTATCTTTATAGTCCTGTCGGGTTTCGCCACC
TCTGACTTGAGCGTCGATTTTTGTGATGCTCGTCAGGGGGGCGGAGCCTATGGAAAAACGCCAGCAACGC
GGCCTTTTTACGGTTCCTGGCCTTTTGCTGGCCTTTTGCTCACATG
